>Addgene plasmid #74654 | KCTD13A | depositor partial sequence | sequence record 140915 | insert
ATGCACCATCATCATCATCATTCTTCTGGTGTAGATCTGGGTACCGAGAACCTGTACTTCCAATCCATGG
GCCCCGCCGCCTACGGTCTCAAGCCGCTGACCCCGAACAGCAAATACGTGAAGCTGAACGTGGGCGGCTC
GTTGCACTACACCACGCTGCGCACCCTCACGGGACAGGACACCATGCTCAAAGCCATGTTCAGCGGCCGC
GTGGAGGTGCTGACCGATGCCGGAGGTTGGGTGCTGATTGACCGGAGCGGCCGTCACTTTGGTACAATCC
TCAATTACCTGCGGGATGGGTCTGTGCCACTGCCGGAGAGTACGAGAGAACTGGGGGAGCTGCTGGGCGA
AGCACGCTACTACCTGGTGCAGGGCCTGATTGAGGACTGCCAGCTGGCGCTGCAGCAAAAAAGGGAGACG
CTGTGACAGTAAAGGTGGATACGGATCCGAA
