>Addgene plasmid #74654 | KCTD13A | addgene partial sequence | sequence record 142497 | T7 5'-TAATACGACTCACTATAGGG-3'
ATTTTGTTTAACTTTAAGAAGGAGATATACATATGCACCATCATCATCATCATTCTTCTGGTGTAGATCT
GGGTACCGAGAACCTGTACTTCCAATCCATGGGCCCCGCCGCCTACGGTCTCAAGCCGCTGACCCCGAAC
AGCAAATACGTGAAGCTGAACGTGGGCGGCTCGTTGCACTACACCACGCTGCGCACCCTCACGGGACAGG
ACACCATGCTCAAAGCCATGTTCAGCGGCCGCGTGGAGGTGCTGACCGATGCCGGAGGTTGGGTGCTGAT
TGACCGGAGCGGCCGTCACTTTGGTACAATCCTCAATTACCTGCGGGATGGGTCTGTGCCACTGCCGGAG
AGTACGAGAGAACTGGGGGAGCTGCTGGGCGAAGCACGCTACTACCTGGTGCAGGGCCTGATTGAGGACT
GCCAGCTGGCGCTGCAGCAAAAAAGGGAGACGCTGTGACAGTAAAGGTGGATACGGATCCGAATTCGAGC
TCCGTCGACAAGCTTGCGGCCGCACTCGAGCACCACCACCACCACCACTGAGATCCGGCTGCTAACAAAG
CCCGAAAGGAAGCTGAGTTGGCTGCTGCCACCGCTGAGCAATAACTAGCATAACCCCTTGGGGCCTCTAA
ACGGGTCTTGAGGGGTTTTTTGCTGAAAGGAGGAACTATATCCGGATTGGCGAATGGGACGCGCCCTGTA
GCGGCGCATTAAGCGCGGCGGGTGTGGTGGTTAC
