>Addgene plasmid #74654 | KCTD13A | addgene partial sequence | sequence record 142498 | T7term 5'-GCTAGTTATTGCTCAGCGG-3'
TTGTTAGCAGCCGGATCTCAGTGGTGGTGGTGGTGGTGCTCGAGTGCGGCCGCAAGCTTGTCGACGGAGC
TCGAATTCGGATCCGTATCCACCTTTACTGTCACAGCGTCTCCCTTTTTTGCTGCAGCGCCAGCTGGCAG
TCCTCAATCAGGCCCTGCACCAGGTAGTAGCGTGCTTCGCCCAGCAGCTCCCCCAGTTCTCTCGTACTCT
CCGGCAGTGGCACAGACCCATCCCGCAGGTAATTGAGGATTGTACCAAAGTGACGGCCGCTCCGGTCAAT
CAGCACCCAACCTCCGGCATCGGTCAGCACCTCCACGCGGCCGCTGAACATGGCTTTGAGCATGGTGTCC
TGTCCCGTGAGGGTGCGCAGCGTGGTGTAGTGCAACGAGCCGCCCACGTTCAGCTTCACGTATTTGCTGT
TCGGGGTCAGCGGCTTGAGACCGTAGGCGGCGGGGCCCATGGATTGGAAGTACAGGTTCTCGGTACCCAG
ATCTACACCAGAAGAATGATGATGATGATGGTGCATATGTATATCTCCTTCTTAAAGTTAAACAAAATTA
TTTCTAGAGGGGAATTGTTATCCGCTCACAATTCCCCTATAGTGAGTCGTATTAATTTCGCGGGATCGAG
ATCTCGATCCTCTACGCCGGACGCATCGTGGCCGGCATCACCGGCGCCACAGGTGCGGTTGCTGGCGCCT
ATATCGCCGACATCACCGATGGGGAAGATCGGGCTCGCCACTTCGGGCTCATGAGCGCTTGTTTCGGCGT
GGGTATGGTGGCAGGCCCCGTGGCCGGGGGACTGTTGGGCGCCATCTCCTTGCATGCACCATTCCTTGCG
GCGGCGGTGCTCAACGGC
