[The description below was written by a language model from this plasmid's Addgene catalogue record.]
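Description:
KCTD13A is a bacterial expression plasmid built on pNIC28-Bsa4, a pET28-derived vector designed for ligation-independent cloning. It carries a 451 bp fragment of human KCTD13, the BTB/POZ domain-containing adapter for CUL3-mediated RhoA degradation (also known as BACURD1, PDIP1 or POLDIP1). The record states that the construct was made for structure determination and may not contain the full open reading frame. The short insert fits a truncated, domain-level construct, but the record does not give the exact residue boundaries. The plasmid is selected with kanamycin and is listed as low copy. No feature table is provided, so the origin of replication and other backbone elements are not itemised beyond the depositor's note of a pET28 backbone.

Expression is driven by a T7 promoter under T7/lac regulation, so transcription depends on T7 RNA polymerase supplied by the host and is kept repressed by the lac operator/repressor system until induced. The backbone adds an N-terminal hexahistidine tag followed by a TEV protease cleavage site. This allows the recombinant protein to be captured by immobilised metal affinity chromatography and the tag then removed by TEV cleavage. In the parent vector, the cloning site holds a SacB stuffer fragment that is excised by BsaI digestion. T4 polymerase treatment then creates the single-stranded overhangs used to anneal the insert, and SacB typically provides counter-selection against uncut vector, since it confers sucrose sensitivity. The construct is intended for producing purified recombinant KCTD13 fragment in E. coli for crystallography or related structural and biochemical work.
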