Addgene plasmid #74654: KCTD13A
Purpose: Bacterial expression for structure determination; may not be full ORF
Depositing lab: Nicola Burgess-Brown. Depositing organization: University of Oxford.
Backbone
  Vector backbone: pNIC28-Bsa4
  Vector type: Bacterial Expression
Growth in bacteria
  Bacterial resistance: Kanamycin, 50 μg/mL
  Growth temperature: 37°C
  Growth strain: DH5alpha
  Copy number: Low Copy
Gene/Insert
  Gene/Insert name: KCTD13A (alt names: KCTD13A-c001; KCTD13BTB/POZ domain-containing adapter for CUL3-mediated RhoA degradation protein 1)
  Species: H. sapiens (human)
  Insert size (bp): 451
  Entrez Gene: KCTD13 (a.k.a. BACURD1, FKSG86, PDIP1, POLDIP1, hBACURD1)
  Promoter: T7
  Tag / fusion protein: His-6-TEV (N terminal on backbone)
  Cloning method: Ligation Independent Cloning
  Sequencing primers: 5′ T7; 3′ T7term
Terms and licenses: Academic/Nonprofit Terms; Industry Terms: Not Available to Industry
Depositor comments: T7/lac regulated, N-terminal His-tag, TEV, LIC cloning using BsaI cleavage/T4 polymerase, SacB stuffer fragment, pET28 backbone. gi|30578412
How to cite: KCTD13A was a gift from Nicola Burgess-Brown (Addgene plasmid # 74654 ; http://n2t.net/addgene:74654 ; RRID:Addgene_74654)
